Addgene plasmid #16000: pcDNA3 Hygro HA Akt2
Depositing lab: Morris Birnbaum. Depositing organization: University of Pennsylvania.
Backbone
  Vector backbone: pcDNA3.1(+)/Hygro
  Backbone manufacturer: Invitrogen
  Backbone size w/o insert (bp): 5600
  Vector type: Mammalian Expression
  Selectable markers: Hygromycin
Growth in bacteria
  Bacterial resistance: Ampicillin, 100 μg/mL
  Growth temperature: 37°C
  Growth strain: DH5alpha
  Copy number: High Copy
Gene/Insert
  Gene/Insert name: Akt2 (alt name: PKBbeta)
  Species: H. sapiens (human)
  Insert size (bp): 1500
  GenBank ID: M95936
  Entrez Gene: AKT2 (a.k.a. HIHGHH, PKBB, PKBBETA, PRKBB, RAC-BETA)
  Tag / fusion protein: HA (N terminal on insert)
  Cloning method: Restriction Enzyme; 5′ cloning site HindIII (not destroyed); 3′ cloning site EcoRV (destroyed during cloning)
  Sequencing primers: 5′ CMV-F
Terms and licenses: Academic/Nonprofit Terms; Industry Terms: Not Available to Industry
Depositor comments: There is a silent mutation at Arg552 (CGA to CGG).
How to cite: pcDNA3 Hygro HA Akt2 was a gift from Morris Birnbaum (Addgene plasmid # 16000 ; http://n2t.net/addgene:16000 ; RRID:Addgene_16000)
