[The description below was written by a language model from this plasmid's Addgene catalogue record and the feature table of its GenBank file.]
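Description:
pcDNA3 Hygro HA Akt2 is a mammalian expression plasmid built on the Invitrogen pcDNA3.1(+)/Hygro backbone, carrying human AKT2 (also called PKBbeta or RAC-beta), a serine/threonine protein kinase of the Akt family. The roughly 1.5 kb cDNA was inserted between the HindIII site, which is retained, and the EcoRV site, which was destroyed during cloning, giving a circular construct of about 7 kb. In E. coli the plasmid replicates from a high-copy ColE1/pUC-type origin and is selected with ampicillin through the beta-lactamase gene. An f1 origin is also present, which allows single-stranded DNA production with helper phage.

Expression of the insert is driven by the human cytomegalovirus immediate early enhancer and promoter and terminated by the bovine growth hormone polyadenylation signal. A T7 promoter sits just upstream of the coding region and could serve for in vitro transcription. An HA epitope tag is annotated directly after this promoter region and is fused to the N terminus of Akt2, so the exogenous protein can be detected or immunoprecipitated with anti-HA antibodies and distinguished from endogenous Akt isoforms. The feature table annotates the tag but not the Akt2 open reading frame itself, which occupies the unannotated stretch between the HA tag and the bGH signal. A separate cassette, consisting of the SV40 early promoter/enhancer (including the SV40 origin), the hygromycin resistance gene and an SV40 poly(A) signal, permits hygromycin selection of stably transfected mammalian cells. The depositor notes a silent CGA to CGG change in an arginine codon. The record does not state a specific application, but the design suits transient or stable overexpression of tagged Akt2 in mammalian cells.
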