LOCUS       Exported 7042 bp ds-DNA circular SYN 12-MAY-2021
DEFINITION  synthetic circular DNA
ACCESSION   .
VERSION     .
KEYWORDS    pcDNA3 Hygro HA Akt2
SOURCE      synthetic DNA construct
  ORGANISM  synthetic DNA construct
REFERENCE   1 (bases 1 to 7042)
  TITLE     Birnbaum plasmids
REFERENCE   2 (bases 1 to 7042)
  AUTHORS   .
  TITLE     Direct Submission
  JOURNAL   Exported May 12, 2021 from SnapGene Server 1.1.58
            http://www.snapgene.com
FEATURES             Location/Qualifiers
     source          1..7042
                     /organism="synthetic DNA construct"
                     /mol_type="other DNA"
     primer_bind     complement(46..65)
                     /label=pRS-marker
                     /note="pRS vectors, use to sequence yeast selectable
                     marker"
     enhancer        237..616
                     /label=CMV enhancer
                     /note="human cytomegalovirus immediate early enhancer"
     promoter        617..820
                     /label=CMV promoter
                     /note="human cytomegalovirus (CMV) immediate early
                     promoter"
     primer_bind     771..791
                     /label=CMV-F
                     /note="Human CMV immediate early promoter, forward primer"
     primer_bind     865..884
                     /label=T7
                     /note="T7 promoter, forward primer"
     promoter        865..883
                     /label=T7 promoter
                     /note="promoter for bacteriophage T7 RNA polymerase"
     CDS             930..956
                     /codon_start=1
                     /product="HA (human influenza hemagglutinin) epitope tag"
                     /label=HA
                     /translation="YPYDVPDYA"
     primer_bind     complement(2466..2483)
                     /label=BGH-rev
                     /note="Bovine growth hormone terminator, reverse primer.
                     Also called BGH reverse"
     polyA_signal    2472..2696
                     /label=bGH poly(A) signal
                     /note="bovine growth hormone polyadenylation signal"
     rep_origin      2742..3170
                     /direction=RIGHT
                     /label=f1 ori
                     /note="f1 bacteriophage origin of replication; arrow
                     indicates direction of (+) strand synthesis"
     primer_bind     complement(2829..2848)
                     /label=F1ori-R
                     /note="F1 origin, reverse primer"
     primer_bind     3039..3060
                     /label=F1ori-F
                     /note="F1 origin, forward primer"
     primer_bind     complement(3179..3199)
                     /label=pBABE 3'
                     /note="SV40 enhancer, reverse primer for pBABE vectors"
     promoter        3184..3513
                     /label=SV40 promoter
                     /note="SV40 enhancer and early promoter"
     rep_origin      3364..3499
                     /label=SV40 ori
                     /note="SV40 origin of replication"
     primer_bind     3426..3445
                     /label=SV40pro-F
                     /note="SV40 promoter/origin, forward primer"
     CDS             3562..4587
                     /codon_start=1
                     /gene="aph(4)-Ia"
                     /product="aminoglycoside phosphotransferase from E. coli"
                     /label=HygR
                     /note="confers resistance to hygromycin"
                     /translation="MKKPELTATSVEKFLIEKFDSVSDLMQLSEGEESRAFSFDVGGRG
                     YVLRVNSCADGFYKDRYVYRHFASAALPIPEVLDIGEFSESLTYCISRRAQGVTLQDLP
                     ETELPAVLQPVAEAMDAIAAADLSQTSGFGPFGPQGIGQYTTWRDFICAIADPHVYHWQ
                     TVMDDTVSASVAQALDELMLWAEDCPEVRHLVHADFGSNNVLTDNGRITAVIDWSEAMF
                     GDSQYEVANIFFWRPWLACMEQQTRYFERRHPELAGSPRLRAYMLRIGLDQLYQSLVDG
                     NFDDAAWAQGRCDAIVRSGAGTVGRTQIARRSAAVWTDGCVEVLADSGNRRPSTRPRAK
                     E"
     polyA_signal    4717..4838
                     /label=SV40 poly(A) signal
                     /note="SV40 polyadenylation signal"
     primer_bind     complement(4754..4773)
                     /label=SV40pA-R
                     /note="SV40 polyA, reverse primer"
     primer_bind     4808..4827
                     /label=EBV-rev
                     /note="SV40 polyA terminator, reverse primer"
     primer_bind     complement(4887..4903)
                     /label=M13 rev
                     /note="common sequencing primer, one of multiple similar
                     variants"
     primer_bind     complement(4887..4903)
                     /label=M13 Reverse
                     /note="In lacZ gene. Also called M13-rev"
     primer_bind     complement(4900..4922)
                     /label=M13/pUC Reverse
                     /note="In lacZ gene"
     protein_bind    4911..4927
                     /label=lac operator
                     /bound_moiety="lac repressor encoded by lacI"
                     /note="The lac repressor binds to the lac operator to
                     inhibit transcription in E. coli. This inhibition can be
                     relieved by adding lactose or
                     isopropyl-beta-D-thiogalactopyranoside (IPTG)."
     promoter        complement(4935..4965)
                     /label=lac promoter
                     /note="promoter for the E. coli lac operon"
     protein_bind    4980..5001
                     /label=CAP binding site
                     /bound_moiety="E. coli catabolite activator protein"
                     /note="CAP binding activates transcription in the presence
                     of cAMP."
     primer_bind     complement(5118..5135)
                     /label=L4440
                     /note="L4440 vector, forward primer"
     rep_origin      complement(5289..5877)
                     /direction=LEFT
                     /label=ori
                     /note="high-copy-number ColE1/pMB1/pBR322/pUC origin of
                     replication"
     primer_bind     complement(5369..5388)
                     /label=pBR322ori-F
                     /note="pBR322 origin, forward primer"
     CDS             complement(6048..6908)
                     /codon_start=1
                     /gene="bla"
                     /product="beta-lactamase"
                     /label=AmpR
                     /note="confers resistance to ampicillin, carbenicillin, and
                     related antibiotics"
                     /translation="MSIQHFRVALIPFFAAFCLPVFAHPETLVKVKDAEDQLGARVGYI
                     ELDLNSGKILESFRPEERFPMMSTFKVLLCGAVLSRIDAGQEQLGRRIHYSQNDLVEYS
                     PVTEKHLTDGMTVRELCSAAITMSDNTAANLLLTTIGGPKELTAFLHNMGDHVTRLDRW
                     EPELNEAIPNDERDTTMPVAMATTLRKLLTGELLTLASRQQLIDWMEADKVAGPLLRSA
                     LPAGWFIADKSGAGERGSRGIIAALGPDGKPSRIVVIYTTGSQATMDERNRQIAEIGAS
                     LIKHW"
     primer_bind     6671..6690
                     /label=Amp-R
                     /note="Ampicillin resistance gene, reverse primer"
     promoter        complement(6909..7013)
                     /gene="bla"
                     /label=AmpR promoter
ORIGIN
        1 tcgacggatc gggagatctc ccgatcccct atggtgcact ctcagtacaa tctgctctga
       61 tgccgcatag ttaagccagt atctgctccc tgcttgtgtg ttggaggtcg ctgagtagtg
      121 cgcgagcaaa atttaagcta caacaaggca aggcttgacc gacaattgca tgaagaatct
      181 gcttagggtt aggcgttttg cgctgcttcg cgatgtacgg gccagatata cgcgttgaca
      241 ttgattattg actagttatt aatagtaatc aattacgggg tcattagttc atagcccata
      301 tatggagttc cgcgttacat aacttacggt aaatggcccg cctggctgac cgcccaacga
      361 cccccgccca ttgacgtcaa taatgacgta tgttcccata gtaacgccaa tagggacttt
      421 ccattgacgt caatgggtgg agtatttacg gtaaactgcc cacttggcag tacatcaagt
      481 gtatcatatg ccaagtacgc cccctattga cgtcaatgac ggtaaatggc ccgcctggca
      541 ttatgcccag tacatgacct tatgggactt tcctacttgg cagtacatct acgtattagt
      601 catcgctatt accatggtga tgcggttttg gcagtacatc aatgggcgtg gatagcggtt
      661 tgactcacgg ggatttccaa gtctccaccc cattgacgtc aatgggagtt tgttttggca
      721 ccaaaatcaa cgggactttc caaaatgtcg taacaactcc gccccattga cgcaaatggg
      781 cggtaggcgt gtacggtggg aggtctatat aagcagagct ctctggctaa ctagagaacc
      841 cactgcttac tggcttatcg aaattaatac gactcactat agggagaccc aagctggcta
      901 gcgtttaaac ttaagcttgc gccaccatgt acccttatga tgtgccagat tatgccaatg
      961 aggtgtctgt catcaaagaa ggctggctcc acaagcgtgg tgaatacatc aagacctgga
     1021 ggccacggta cttcctgctg aagagcgacg gctccttcat tgggtacaag gagaggcccg
     1081 aggcccctga tcagactcta ccccccttaa acaacttctc cgtagcagaa tgccagctga
     1141 tgaagaccga gaggccgcga cccaacacct ttgtcatacg ctgcctgcag tggaccacag
     1201 tcatcgagag gaccttccac gtggattctc cagacgagag ggaggagtgg atgcgggcca
     1261 tccagatggt cgccaacagc ctcaagcagc gggccccagg cgaggacccc atggactaca
     1321 agtgtggctc ccccagtgac tcctccacga ctgaggagat ggaagtggcg gtcagcaagg
     1381 cacgggctaa agtgaccatg aatgacttcg actatctcaa actccttggc aagggaacct
     1441 ttggcaaagt catcctggtg cgggagaagg ccactggccg ctactacgcc atgaagatcc
     1501 tgcggaagga agtcatcatt gccaaggatg aagtcgctca cacagtcacc gagagccggg
     1561 tcctccagaa caccaggcac ccgttcctca ctgcgctgaa gtatgccttc cagacccacg
     1621 accgcctgtg ctttgtgatg gagtatgcca acgggggtga gctgttcttc cacctgtccc
     1681 gggagcgtgt cttcacagag gagcgggccc ggttttatgg tgcagagatt gtctcggctc
     1741 ttgagtactt gcactcgcgg gacgtggtat accgcgacat caagctggaa aacctcatgc
     1801 tggacaaaga tggccacatc aagatcactg actttggcct ctgcaaagag ggcatcagtg
     1861 acggggccac catgaaaacc ttctgtggga ccccggagta cctggcgcct gaggtgctgg
     1921 aggacaatga ctatggccgg gccgtggact ggtgggggct gggtgtggtc atgtacgaga
     1981 tgatgtgcgg ccgcctgccc ttctacaacc aggaccacga gcgcctcttc gagctcatcc
     2041 tcatggaaga gatccgcttc ccgcgcacgc tcagccccga ggccaagtcc ctgcttgctg
     2101 ggctgcttaa gaaggacccc aagcagaggc ttggtggggg gcccagcgat gccaaggagg
     2161 tcatggagca caggttcttc ctcagcatca actggcagga cgtggtccag aagaagctcc
     2221 tgccaccctt caaacctcag gtcacgtccg aggtcgacac aaggtacttc gatgatgaat
     2281 ttaccgccca gtccatcaca atcacacccc ctgaccgcta tgacagcctg ggcttactgg
     2341 agctggacca gcggacccac ttcccccagt tctcctactc ggccagcatc cgcgagtgaa
     2401 gatctaggat ccagcacagt ggcggccgct cgagtctaga gggcccgttt aaacccgctg
     2461 atcagcctcg actgtgcctt ctagttgcca gccatctgtt gtttgcccct cccccgtgcc
     2521 ttccttgacc ctggaaggtg ccactcccac tgtcctttcc taataaaatg aggaaattgc
     2581 atcgcattgt ctgagtaggt gtcattctat tctggggggt ggggtggggc aggacagcaa
     2641 gggggaggat tgggaagaca atagcaggca tgctggggat gcggtgggct ctatggcttc
     2701 tgaggcggaa agaaccagct ggggctctag ggggtatccc cnnnnnnnnn nnnnnnnnnn
     2761 nnnnnnnnnn nnnnnnnnnn nnnnnnnnnn nnnnnnnnnn nnnnnnnnnn nnnnnnnnnn
     2821 nnnnnnnnnn nnnnnnnnnn nnnnnnnnnn nnnnnnnnnn nnnnncnnnn nnnnnnnnnn
     2881 nnnnnnnnnn nnnnnnnnnn nnnnnnnnnn nnnnnnnnnn nnnnnnnnnn nnnnnnnnnn
     2941 nnnnnnnnnn nnnnnnnann nnnnnnnnnn nnnnnnnnnn nnnnnnnnnn nnnnnnnnnn
     3001 nnnnnnncct ttgacgttgg agtccacgtt ctttaatagt ggactcttgt tccaaactgg
     3061 aacaacactc aaccctatct cggtctattc ttttgattta taagggattt tgccgatttc
     3121 ggcctattgg ttaaaaaatg agctgattta acaaaaattt aacgcgaatt aattctgtgg
     3181 aatgtgtgtc agttagggtg tggaaagtcc ccaggctccc cagcaggcag aagtatgcaa
     3241 agcatgcatc tcaattagtc agcaaccagg tgtggaaagt ccccaggctc cccagcaggc
     3301 agaagtatgc aaagcatgca tctcaattag tcagcaacca tagtcccgcc cctaactccg
     3361 cccatcccgc ccctaactcc gcccagttcc gcccattctc cgccccatgg ctgactaatt
     3421 ttttttattt atgcagaggc cgaggccgcc tctgcctctg agctattcca gaagtagtga
     3481 ggaggctttt ttggaggcct aggcttttgc aaaaagctcc cgggagcttg tatatccatt
     3541 ttcggatctg atcagcacgt gatgaaaaag cctgaactca ccgcgacgtc tgtcgagaag
     3601 tttctgatcg aaaagttcga cagcgtctcc gacctgatgc agctctcgga gggcgaagaa
     3661 tctcgtgctt tcagcttcga tgtaggaggg cgtggatatg tcctgcgggt aaatagctgc
     3721 gccgatggtt tctacaaaga tcgttatgtt tatcggcact ttgcatcggc cgcgctcccg
     3781 attccggaag tgcttgacat tggggaattc agcgagagcc tgacctattg catctcccgc
     3841 cgtgcacagg gtgtcacgtt gcaagacctg cctgaaaccg aactgcccgc tgttctgcag
     3901 ccggtcgcgg aggccatgga tgcgatcgct gcggccgatc ttagccagac gagcgggttc
     3961 ggcccattcg gaccgcaagg aatcggtcaa tacactacat ggcgtgattt catatgcgcg
     4021 attgctgatc cccatgtgta tcactggcaa actgtgatgg acgacaccgt cagtgcgtcc
     4081 gtcgcgcagg ctctcgatga gctgatgctt tgggccgagg actgccccga agtccggcac
     4141 ctcgtgcacg cggatttcgg ctccaacaat gtcctgacgg acaatggccg cataacagcg
     4201 gtcattgact ggagcgaggc gatgttcggg gattcccaat acgaggtcgc caacatcttc
     4261 ttctggaggc cgtggttggc ttgtatggag cagcagacgc gctacttcga gcggaggcat
     4321 ccggagcttg caggatcgcc gcggctccgg gcgtatatgc tccgcattgg tcttgaccaa
     4381 ctctatcaga gcttggttga cggcaatttc gatgatgcag cttgggcgca gggtcgatgc
     4441 gacgcaatcg tccgatccgg agccgggact gtcgggcgta cacaaatcgc ccgcagaagc
     4501 gcggccgtct ggaccgatgg ctgtgtagaa gtactcgccg atagtggaaa ccgacgcccc
     4561 agcactcgtc cgagggcaaa ggaatagcac gtgctacgag atttcgattc caccgccgcc
     4621 ttctatgaaa ggttgggctt cggaatcgtt ttccgggacg ccggctggat gatcctccag
     4681 cgcggggatc tcatgctgga gttcttcgcc caccccaact tgtttattgc agcttataat
     4741 ggttacaaat aaagcaatag catcacaaat ttcacaaata aagcattttt ttcactgcat
     4801 tctagttgtg gtttgtccaa actcatcaat gtatcttatc atgtctgtat accgtcgacc
     4861 tctagctaga gcttggcgta atcatggtca tagctgtttc ctgtgtgaaa ttgttatccg
     4921 ctcacaattc cacacaacat acgagccgga agcataaagt gtaaagcctg gggtgcctaa
     4981 tgagtgagct aactcacatt aattgcgttg cgctcactgc ccgctttcca gtcgggaaac
     5041 ctgtcgtgcc agctgcatta atgaatcggc caacgcgcgg ggagaggcgg tttgcgtatt
     5101 gggcgctctt ccgcttcctc gctcactgac tcgctgcgct cggtcgttcg gctgcggcga
     5161 gcggtatcag ctcactcaaa ggcggtaata cggttatcca cagaatcagg ggataacgca
     5221 ggaaagaaca tgtgagcaaa aggccagcaa aaggccagga accgtaaaaa ggccgcgttg
     5281 ctggcgtttt tccataggct ccgcccccct gacgagcatc acaaaaatcg acgctcaagt
     5341 cagaggtggc gaaacccgac aggactataa agataccagg cgtttccccc tggaagctcc
     5401 ctcgtgcgct ctcctgttcc gaccctgccg cttaccggat acctgtccgc ctttctccct
     5461 tcgggaagcg tggcgctttc tcatagctca cgctgtaggt atctcagttc ggtgtaggtc
     5521 gttcgctcca agctgggctg tgtgcacgaa ccccccgttc agcccgaccg ctgcgcctta
     5581 tccggtaact atcgtcttga gtccaacccg gtaagacacg acttatcgcc actggcagca
     5641 gccactggta acaggattag cagagcgagg tatgtaggcg gtgctacaga gttcttgaag
     5701 tggtggccta actacggcta cactagaaga acagtatttg gtatctgcgc tctgctgaag
     5761 ccagttacct tcggaaaaag agttggtagc tcttgatccg gcaaacaaac caccgctggt
     5821 agcggtggtt tttttgtttg caagcagcag attacgcgca gaaaaaaagg atctcaagaa
     5881 gatcctttga tcttttctac ggggtctgac gctcagtgga acgaaaactc acgttaaggg
     5941 attttggtca tgagattatc aaaaaggatc ttcacctaga tccttttaaa ttaaaaatga
     6001 agttttaaat caatctaaag tatatatgag taaacttggt ctgacagtta ccaatgctta
     6061 atcagtgagg cacctatctc agcgatctgt ctatttcgtt catccatagt tgcctgactc
     6121 cccgtcgtgt agataactac gatacgggag ggcttaccat ctggccccag tgctgcaatg
     6181 ataccgcgag acccacgctc accggctcca gatttatcag caataaacca gccagccgga
     6241 agggccgagc gcagaagtgg tcctgcaact ttatccgcct ccatccagtc tattaattgt
     6301 tgccgggaag ctagagtaag tagttcgcca gttaatagtt tgcgcaacgt tgttgccatt
     6361 gctacaggca tcgtggtgtc acgctcgtcg tttggtatgg cttcattcag ctccggttcc
     6421 caacgatcaa ggcgagttac atgatccccc atgttgtgca aaaaagcggt tagctccttc
     6481 ggtcctccga tcgttgtcag aagtaagttg gccgcagtgt tatcactcat ggttatggca
     6541 gcactgcata attctcttac tgtcatgcca tccgtaagat gcttttctgt gactggtgag
     6601 tactcaacca agtcattctg agaatagtgt atgcggcgac cgagttgctc ttgcccggcg
     6661 tcaatacggg ataataccgc gccacatagc agaactttaa aagtgctcat cattggaaaa
     6721 cgttcttcgg ggcgaaaact ctcaaggatc ttaccgctgt tgagatccag ttcgatgtaa
     6781 cccactcgtg cacccaactg atcttcagca tcttttactt tcaccagcgt ttctgggtga
     6841 gcaaaaacag gaaggcaaaa tgccgcaaaa aagggaataa gggcgacacg gaaatgttga
     6901 atactcatac tcttcctttt tcaatattat tgaagcattt atcagggtta ttgtctcatg
     6961 agcggataca tatttgaatg tatttagaaa aataaacaaa taggggttcc gcgcacattt
     7021 ccccgaaaag tgccacctga cg
//
